>Addgene plasmid #215426 | ReU_pET29b | addgene full sequence | sequence record 426039 | Addgene NGS Result
AATACTAGTGGCCTTGGCTGGATGTCAGCCACCGAGATGGCGGCCCAAGTTGCCAGTAAAAAACTGAGTC
CTAACGAGATCGCAGAAGAAATGATCCGCCGCGTTGGGGAGGTCAACCCCGCAGTCAATGCAATTGTACA
CTTCGACGCCGATCAAGTTAGACGCGATGCAGGTGAGTTAACCCGTGCGCAGGATTCCGGAGAACCGCTG
GGGCCATTACACGGTGTCCCATTCACTATTAAAGATCTCACAGATGTGCGGGGTCTGCCAACTACCTTCG
GTTTGAAACCTATGAGAGACAACATAGCCGAGCGAGATGCTGTTATTGTTACCCGCCTGAGACAAGCTGG
GGGATTATACTTGGGTAAAACTAATACCCCAGAATCAGGCTATTATGGTGGAACGGACAATCACTTATTT
GGTCCAACGCACAATCCGTGGAAACCGGGGCATAGCGCTGGTGGGTCAAGTGGCGGAGCTGCGGCTGCCG
TTGCGGCTGGTCTGGGTCCTTTAGCCGAAGGGTCTGATGGAGCTGGTTCAGTTCGCATTCCTAGTGCCCT
CTGTGGGGTCGTAGGACTTAAGCCGACCACGGGTGTTATACCTCAAACTATACTGCCCGGGCGGTATAAT
AATTGGGCATATCACGGTCCGATTACCCGGACAGTTGCAGATAACGCACTTATGCTCGATGTACTGGCCG
GACCAGATCACTCAGATCCCCTGTCAATAGAAAGAGTAGAAAGCAGCTACGTGGAAGCGGCCCGCGGAGG
GATAGATGGCTTGAGAGTTGCATGGAGCCCTAATCTTGGCCTGGGGCACGTAGAACCGGATGTCGCAGCG
GTCTGTGCCGAAGCGGTGGCGTGCTTCGAAGATATGGGCGCCAAGGTGGTTGAAGCAACACCAGATTGGG
GTGATCCGTCTGAAGCTATGTGGCATGGTATCTGGGTTCCAGGATTCGCCGGTGAACATGATATGCTCGA
TTGGGATTCTTTGCATGGCCAGGTTGATGATAATCTGATCGAACTGATTCATGAAGGGCGCCGGCTGACC
GGTGTGGATTACGGCCGAGCCGATGCCTTCCGTGGCCGTATGTGGGATACTTGGACAGAGTTTATGAATG
ACTACGACGTACTTATCTCACCAACGCTTGCGAGCGCGACCTTTCCTCTGACTCAATTTGCTCCGGATTG
GTTACAAGGTAAGAGTCTGCGCGAACAGTTGCTGGATTGGCTTCTCACGTACCCCTACAACATGCTGAAC
AATCCTGCTATAACCGTTCCCGCGGGTTTTACGGCTGATGGACGCCCAGTCGGACTGCAGATCGCTGCTC
GCCACCGCCAAGATGCCTTAGTTCTGCGTGTCGCAGCAAATCTGGAACAGGCACGCCCGTGGGCCGATCG
CCGGCCGGTTGCTCTCGAGCACCACCACCACCACCACTGAGATCCGGCTGCTAACAAAGCCCGAAAGGAA
GCTGAGTTGGCTGCTGCCACCGCTGAGCAATAACTAGCATAACCCCTTGGGGCCTCTAAACGGGTCTTGA
GGGGTTTTTTGCTGAAAGGAGGAACTATATCCGGATTGGCGAATGGG
[124 nt withheld, positions 1588-1711]
C
[91 nt withheld, positions 1713-1803]
A
[49 nt withheld, positions 1805-1853]
CCTTTGACGTTGGAGTCCACGTTCTTT
[37 nt withheld, positions 1881-1917]
ACCCTATCTCGGTCTATTCTTTTGATTTATAAGGGATTTTGCCGATTTCGGCCTATTGGTTAAAAAATGA
GCTGATTTAACAAAAATTTAACGCGAATTTTAACAAAATATTAACGCTTACAATTTAGGTGGCACTTTTC
GGGGAAATGTGCGCGGAACCCCTATTTGTTTATTTTTCTAAATACATTCAAATATGTATCCGCTCATGAA
TTAATTCTTAGAAAAACTCATCGAGCATCAAATGAAACTGCAATTTATTCATATCAGGATTATCAATACC
ATATTTTTGAAAAAGCCGTTTCTGTAATGAAGGAGAAAACTCACCGAGGCAGTTCCATAGGATGGCAAGA
TCCTGGTATCGGTCTGCGATTCCGACTCGTCCAACATCAATACAACCTATTAATTTCCCCTCGTCAAAAA
TAAGGTTATCAAGTGAGAAATCACCATGAGTGACGACTGAATCCGGTGAGAATGGCAAAAGTTTATGCAT
TTCTTTCCAGACTTGTTCAACAGGCCAGCCATTACGCTCGTCATCAAAATCACTCGCATCAACCAAACCG
TTATTCATTCGTGATTGCGCCTGAGCGAGACGAAATACGCGATCGCTGTTAAAAGGACAATTACAAACAG
GAATCGAATGCAACCGGCGCAGGAACACTGCCAGCGCATCAACAATATTTTCACCTGAATCAGGATATTC
TTCTAATACCTGGAATGCTGTTTTCCCGGGGATCGCAGTGGTGAGTAACCATGCATCATCAGGAGTACGG
ATAAAATGCTTGATGGTCGGAAGAGGCATAAATTCCGTCAGCCAGTTTAGTCTGACCATCTCATCTGTAA
CATCATTGGCAACGCTACCTTTGCCATGTTTCAGAAACAACTCTGGCGCATCGGGCTTCCCATACAATCG
ATAGATTGTCGCACCTGATTGCCCGACATTATCGCGAGCCCATTTATACCCATATAAATCAGCATCCATG
TTGGAATTTAATCGCGGCCTAGAGCAAGACGTTTCCCGTTGAATATGGCTCATAACACCCCTTGTATTAC
TGTTTATGTAAGCAGACAGTTTTATTGTTCATGACCAAAATCCCTTAACGTGAGTTTTCGTTCCACTGAG
CGTCAGACCCCGTAGAAAAGATCAAAGGATCTTCTTGAGATCCTTTTTTTCTGCGCGTAATCTGCTGCTT
GCAAACAAAAAAACCACCGCTACCAGCGGTGGTTTGTTTGCCGGATCAAGAGCTACCAACTCTTTTTCCG
AAGGTAACTGGCTTCAGCAGAGCGCAGATACCAAATACTGTCCTTCTAGTGTAGCCGTAGTTAGGCCACC
ACTTCAAGAACTCTGTAGCACCGCCTACATACCTCGCTCTGCTAATCCTGTTACCAGTGGCTGCTGCCAG
TGGCGATAAGTCGTGTCTTACCGGGTTGGACTCAAGACGATAGTTACCGGATAAGGCGCAGCGGTCGGGC
TGAACGGGGGGTTCGTGCACACAGCCCAGCTTGGAGCGAACGACCTACACCGAACTGAGATACCTACAGC
GTGAGCTATGAGAAAGCGCCACGCTTCCCGAAGGGAGAAAGGCGGACAGGTATCCGGTAAGCGGCAGGGT
CGGAACAGGAGAGCGCACGAGGGAGCTTCCAGGGGGAAACGCCTGGTATCTTTATAGTCCTGTCGGGTTT
CGCCACCTCTGACTTGAGCGTCGATTTTTGTGATGCTCGTCAGGGGGGCGGAGCCTATGGAAAAACGCCA
GCAACGCGGCCTTTTTACGGTTCCTGGCCTTTTGCTGGCCTTTTGCTCACATGTTCTTTCCTGCGTTATC
CCCTGATTCTGTGGATAACCGTATTACCGCCTTTGAGTGAGCTGATACCGCTCGCCGCAGCCGAACGACC
GAGCGCAGCGAGTCAGTGAGCGAGGAAGCGGAAGAGCGCCTGATGCGGTATTTTCTCCTTACGCATCTGT
GCGGTATTTCACACCGCAATGGTGCACTCTCAGTACAATCTGCTCTGATGCCGCATAGTTAAGCCAGTAT
ACACTCCGCTATCGCTACGTGACTGGGTCATGGCTGCGCCCCGACACCCGCCAACACCCGCTGACGCGCC
CTGACGGGCTTGTCTGCTCCCGGCATCCGCTTACAGACAAGCTGTGACCGTCTCCGGGAGCTGCATGTGT
CAGAGGTTTTCACCGTCATCACCGAAACGCGCGAGGCAGCTGCGGTAAAGCTCATCAGCGTGGTCGTGAA
GCGATTCACAGATGTCTGCCTGTTCATCCGCGTCCAGCTCGTTGAGTTTCTCCAGAAGCGTTAATGTCTG
GCTTCTGATAAAGCGGGCCATGTTAAGGGCGGTTTTTTCCTGTTTGGTCACTGATGCCTCCGTGTAAGGG
GGATTTCTGTTCATGGGGGTAATGATACCGATGAAACGAGAGAGGATGCTCACGATACGGGTTACTGATG
ATGAACATGCCCGGTTACTGGAACGTTGTGAGGGTAAACAACTGGCGGTATGGATGCGGCGGGACCAGAG
AAAAATCACTCAGGGTCAATGCCAGCGCTTCGTTAATACAGATGTAGGTGTTCCACAGGGTAGCCAGCAG
CATCCTGCGATGCAGATCCGGAACATAATGGTGCAGGGCGCTGACTTCCGCGTTTCCAGACTTTACGAAA
CACGGAAACCGAAGACCATTCATGTTGTTGCTCAGGTCGCAGACGTTTTGCAGCAGCAGTCGCTTCACGT
TCGCTCGCGTATCGGTGATTCATTCTGCTAACCAGTAAGGCAACCCCGCCAGCCTAGCCGGGTCCTCAAC
GACAGGAGCACGATCATGCGCACCCGTGGGGCCGCCATGCCGGCGATAATGGCCTGCTTCTCGCCGAAAC
GTTTGGTGGCGGGACCAGTGACGAAGGCTTGAGCGAGGGCGTGCAAGATTCCGAATACCGCAAGCGACAG
GCCGATCATCGTCGCGCTCCAGCGAAAGCGGTCCTCGCCGAAAATGACCCAGAGCGCTGCCGGCACCTGT
CCTACGAGTTGCATGATAAAGAAGACAGTCATAAGTGCGGCGACGATAGTCATGCCCCGCGCCCACCGGA
AGGAGCTGACTGGGTTGAAGGCTCTCAAGGGCATCGGTCGAGATCCCGGTGCCTAATGAGTGAGCTAACT
TACATTAATTGCGTTGCGCTCACTGCCCGCTTTCCAGTCGGGAAACCTGTCGTGCCAGCTGCATTAATGA
ATCGGCCAACGCGCGGGGAGAGGCGGTTTGCGTATTGGGCGCCAGGGTGGTTTTTCTTTTCACCAGTGAG
ACGGGCAACAGCTGATTGCCCTTCACCGCCTGGCCCTGAGAGAGTTGCAGCAAGCGGTCCACGCTGGTTT
GCCCCAGCAGGCGAAAATCCTGTTTGATGGTGGTTAACGGCGGGATATAACATGAGCTGTCTTCGGTATC
GTCGTATCCCACTACCGAGATGTCCGCACCAACGCGCAGCCCGGACTCGGTAATGGCGCGCATTGCGCCC
AGCGCCATCTGATCGTTGGCAACCAGCATCGCAGTGGGAACGATGCCCTCATTCAGCATTTGCATGGTTT
GTTGAAAACCGGACATGGCACTCCAGTCGCCTTCCCGTTCCGCTATCGGCTGAATTTGATTGCGAGTGAG
ATATTTATGCCAGCCAGCCAGACGCAGACGCGCCGAGACAGAACTTAATGGGCCCGCTAACAGCGCGATT
TGCTGGTGACCCAATGCGACCAGATGCTCCACGCCCAGTCGCGTACCGTCTTCATGGGAGAAAATAATAC
TGTTGATGGGTGTCTGGTCAGAGACATCAAGAAATAACGCCGGAACATTAGTGCAGGCAGCTTCCACAGC
AATGGCATCCTGGTCATCCAGCGGATAGTTAATGATCAGCCCACTGACGCGTTGCGCGAGAAGATTGTGC
ACCGCCGCTTTACAGGCTTCGACGCCGCTTCGTTCTACCATCGACACCACCACGCTGGCACCCAGTTGAT
CGGCGCGAGATTTAATCGCCGCGACAATTTGCGACGGCGCGTGCAGGGCCAGACTGGAGGTGGCAACGCC
AATCAGCAACGACTGTTTGCCCGCCAGTTGTTGTGCCACGCGGTTGGGAATGTAATTCAGCTCCGCCATC
GCCGCTTCCACTTTTTCCCGCGTTTTCGCAGAAACGTGGCTGGCCTGGTTCACCACGCGGGAAACGGTCT
GATAAGAGACACCGGCATACTCTGCGACATCGTATAACGTTACTGGTTTCACATTCACCACCCTGAATTG
ACTCTCTTCCGGGCGCTATCATGCCATACCGCGAAAGGTTTTGCGCCATTCGATGGTGTCCGGGATCTCG
ACGCTCTCCCTTATGCGACTCCTGCATTAGGAAGCAGCCCAGTAGTAGGTTGAGGCCGTTGAGCACCGCC
GCCGCAAGGAATGGTGCATGCAAGGAGATGGCGCCCAACAGTCCCCCGGCCACGGGGCCTGCCACCATAC
CCACGCCGAAACAAGCGCTCATGAGCCCGAAGTGGCGAGCCCGATCTTCCCCATCGGTGATGTCGGCGAT
ATAGGCGCCAGCAACCGCACCTGTGGCGCCGGTGATGCCGGCCACGATGCGTCCGGCGTAGAGGATCGAG
ATCGATCTCGATCCCGCGAAATTAATACGACTCACTATAGGGGAATTGTGAGCGGATAACAATTCCCCTC
TAGAAATAATTTTGTTTAACTTTAAGAAGGAGATATACATATG
Features (pLannotate 1.2.2; 19 found; start..end, strand, type, name):
   1420..1437    +  CDS            9xHis (fragment): 9xHis affinity tag
   1447..1496    +  CDS            SET1 (fragment): solubility-enhancement tag derived from T7 phage gene 10B
   1504..1551    +  terminator     T7 terminator: transcription terminator for bacteriophage T7 RNA polymerase
   1588..2016    +  rep_origin     f1 ori (sequence partly withheld): f1 bacteriophage origin of replication; arrow indicates direction of (+) strand synthesis
   2069..2126    +  promoter       AmpR promoter (fragment): bla
   2135..2950    -  CDS            KanR: aminoglycoside phosphotransferase; aph(3')-Ia; confers resistance to kanamycin in bacteria or G418 (Geneticin®) in eukaryotes
   3072..3660    +  rep_origin     ori: high-copy-number ColE1/pMB1/pBR322/pUC origin of replication
   3846..3985    -  misc_feature   bom: basis of mobility region from pBR322
   4087..4278    -  CDS            rop: Rop protein, which maintains plasmids at low copy number; rop
   4295..4675    +  CDS            YPB1_ECOLX: Protein predicted: Swiss-Prot protein existence level 4. From Escherichia coli.
   4747..5038    -  CDS            TcR (fragment): tetracycline efflux protein; tet; confers resistance to tetracycline
   5053..5074    -  protein_bind   CAP binding site: CAP binding activates transcription in the presence of cAMP. E. coli catabolite activator protein
   5087..6169    -  CDS            lacI: lac repressor; lacI; The lac repressor binds to the lac operator to inhibit transcription in E. coli. This inhibition can be relieved by adding lactose or isopropyl-β-D-thiogalactopyranoside (IPTG).
   6170..6247    -  promoter       lacI promoter: lacI
   6255..6534    -  CDS            TcR (fragment): tetracycline efflux protein; tet; confers resistance to tetracycline
   6560..6578    +  promoter       T7 promoter: promoter for bacteriophage T7 RNA polymerase
   6579..6603    +  protein_bind   lac operator: The lac repressor binds to the lac operator to inhibit transcription in E. coli. This inhibition can be relieved by adding lactose or isopropyl-β-D-thiogalactopyranoside (IPTG). lac repressor encoded by lacI
   6618..6640    +  RBS            RBS: efficient ribosome binding site from bacteriophage T7 gene 10 (Olins and Rangwala, 1989)
   6648..1407    +  CDS            aam (across the origin): AAM_RHOER - Experimental evidence at protein level: Swiss-Prot protein existence level 1. Amidase with broad substrate specificity, catalyzing the hydrolysis of a wide range of N-substituted amides, and, to a lesser extent, the hydrolysis of non-substituted amides. Acid para- nitroanilides (4'-nitroacetanilide, Gly-pNA, Ala-pNA, Leu-pNA) are the best substrates for this enzyme. N-substituted acrylamides (isopropyl acrylamide, N,N-dimethyl-aminopropyl acrylamide, and methylene-bis- acrylamide), N-acetyl derivatives of glycine, alanine and leucine, and aliphatic amides (acetamide, acrylamide, is
