[The description below was written by a language model from this plasmid's Addgene catalogue record and pLannotate feature annotations shown in this document.]
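Description:
ReU_pET29b is a bacterial expression plasmid built on the pET29b backbone, carrying a synthesized gene, codon-optimized for E. coli, that encodes ReU, a urethanase from Rhodococcus equi TB-60. The sequenced plasmid is about 6.65 kb. It is selected with kanamycin through an aph(3')-Ia (KanR) cassette and replicates from a ColE1/pMB1-type origin. The catalogue lists it as high copy, although the feature table also shows the rop gene and the bom region typical of pBR322-derived pET vectors, which normally moderate copy number. An f1 origin is present as well, along with short tetracycline-resistance fragments that are non-functional remnants of the backbone's ancestry.

The ReU open reading frame spans the numbering origin of the circular record. The annotation software matched it by homology to a broad-specificity Rhodococcus amidase, which fits its description as a urethanase. It lies downstream of a T7 promoter, a lac operator and the strong T7 gene 10 ribosome binding site, and is followed by a histidine tag annotated just after the coding region, apparently a C-terminal His tag for affinity purification, and then the T7 terminator. A plasmid-borne lacI gene with its own promoter supplies lac repressor. Transcription therefore stays low until IPTG or lactose is added in a host that supplies T7 RNA polymerase; the record names only a cloning strain for propagation, not an expression strain. The short "SET1" hit near the terminator is probably just backbone sequence rather than a functional solubility tag. The associated publication concerns screening natural enzyme diversity for nylon-6 depolymerization, so the construct was evidently used to produce recombinant ReU for testing amide-bond hydrolysis of that polymer.
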