Addgene plasmid #215426: ReU_pET29b
Purpose: Expression construct for ReU gene, codon optimized for expression in E. coli
Depositing lab: Gregg Beckham. Depositing organization: National Laboratory of the Rockies (NLR). Publication: Natural diversity screening, assay development, and characterization of nylon-6 enzymatic depolymerization. Bell EL, Rosetto G, Ingraham MA, Ramirez KJ, Lincoln C, Clarke RW, Gado JE, Lilly JL, Kucharzyk KH, Erickson E, Beckham GT. Nat Commun. 2024 Feb 9;15(1):1217. doi: 10.1038/s41467-024-45523-5. PubMed 38336849.
Backbone
  Vector backbone: pET29b
  Vector type: Bacterial Expression
Growth in bacteria
  Bacterial resistance: Kanamycin, 50 μg/mL
  Growth temperature: 37°C
  Growth strain: DH5alpha
  Copy number: High Copy
Gene/Insert
  Gene/Insert name: ReU (alt name: Urethanase from Rhodococcus equi TB-60.)
  Species: Rhodococcus equi TB-60.
  Cloning method: Gene Synthesis
Resource information
  A portion of this plasmid was derived from a plasmid made by: Gene from urethanase described in Kanbe, T. & Shigeno, Y. New urethanase. (2007).
Terms and licenses: Academic/Nonprofit Terms; Industry Terms: Not Available to Industry
How to cite: ReU_pET29b was a gift from Gregg Beckham (Addgene plasmid # 215426 ; http://n2t.net/addgene:215426 ; RRID:Addgene_215426)
